Addgene plasmid #107666: BMR1_03g04695-bio-His
Purpose: Expresses enzymatically monobiotinylated full-length BMR1_03g04695 ectodomain with no N-linked glycans upon cotransfection with BirA in mammalian cells. Contains a C-terminal rat Cd4 d3+4 tag.
Depositing lab: Gavin Wright. Depositing organization: Wellcome Sanger Institute. Publication: A library of recombinant Babesia microti cell surface and secreted proteins for diagnostics discovery and reverse vaccinology. Elton CM, Rodriguez M, Ben Mamoun C, Lobo CA, Wright GJ. Int J Parasitol. 2019 Feb;49(2):115-125. doi: 10.1016/j.ijpara.2018.10.003. Epub 2018 Oct 24. PubMed 30367868.
Backbone
  Vector backbone: pTT3
  Backbone manufacturer: Yves Durocher
  Backbone size w/o insert (bp): 6670
  Modifications to backbone: Addition of CD4, biotinylation sequence, 6xhis tags
  Vector type: Mammalian Expression
Growth in bacteria
  Bacterial resistance: Ampicillin, 100 μg/mL
  Growth temperature: 37°C
  Growth strain: DH5alpha
  Copy number: High Copy
Gene/Insert
  Gene/Insert name: BMR1_03g04695
  Species: B. microti
  Insert size (bp): 3698
  Mutation: all potential N-linked glycosylation sites (N-X-S/T, where X is not proline) were systematically removed by substituting alanine for serine/threonine at these sites.
  Promoter: CMV
  Tag / fusion protein: ratCD4d3+4,biotinylation sequence, 6xHis (C terminal on backbone)
  Cloning method: Restriction Enzyme; 5′ cloning site NotI (not destroyed); 3′ cloning site AscI (not destroyed)
  Sequencing primers: 5′ CMV-F; 3′ EBVori-F (5'-CCACTCAGTGTTGGCAAATG-3')
Resource information
  A portion of this plasmid was derived from a plasmid made by: Made by gene synthesis. pTT3 was obtained from Yves Durocher, National Research Council of Canada
Terms and licenses: Academic/Nonprofit Terms; Industry Terms: Not Available to Industry
How to cite: BMR1_03g04695-bio-His was a gift from Gavin Wright (Addgene plasmid # 107666 ; http://n2t.net/addgene:107666 ; RRID:Addgene_107666)
