[The description below was written by a language model from this plasmid's Addgene catalogue record and pLannotate feature annotations shown in this document.]
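Description:
BMR1_03g04695-bio-His is a mammalian expression plasmid built on the pTT3 backbone, designed to produce a secreted, soluble form of a Babesia microti surface or secreted protein in transfected mammalian cells. In bacteria it is maintained as a high-copy plasmid through a ColE1/pUC-type origin and selected with ampicillin via the β-lactamase gene. The backbone also carries an Epstein-Barr virus oriP fragment, which supports episomal retention in cell lines that supply EBNA1. Short lac and tet promoter fragments near the origin are remnants of the backbone.

Expression is driven by the CMV immediate early enhancer and promoter. Downstream lie adenovirus-derived leader and splice elements and a chimeric intron fragment, which typically improve transcript processing; the annotated "PTP" hit on the opposite strand most likely reflects this adenoviral leader sequence rather than a real coding region. A mouse immunoglobulin heavy chain signal sequence directs the product into the secretory pathway. The synthetic insert, about 3.7 kb and cloned between retained NotI and AscI sites, encodes the full-length BMR1_03g04695 ectodomain. Every potential N-linked glycosylation sequon in it was eliminated by replacing the serine or threonine with alanine, so the parasite protein is not glycosylated in the mammalian host. It is fused at the C terminus to rat Cd4 domains 3 and 4, a biotinylation sequence and a 6xHis tag, and the transcript ends at a rabbit β-globin polyadenylation signal. The feature table annotates the Cd4 segment but not the biotinylation sequence or His tag.

Cotransfection with a BirA-expressing plasmid yields enzymatically monobiotinylated protein, suited to capture on streptavidin, while the His tag allows affinity purification. The construct belongs to a recombinant B. microti protein library intended for diagnostics discovery and reverse vaccinology.
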