Features (pLannotate 1.2.2; 18 found; start..end, strand, type, name):
      7..386     +  enhancer       CMV enhancer: human cytomegalovirus immediate early enhancer
    388..587     +  promoter       CMV promoter: human cytomegalovirus (CMV) immediate early promoter
    655..693     +  misc_feature   Ad SA (fragment): adenovirus major late transcript splice acceptor (Friedrich and Soriano, 1991)
    726..935     -  CDS            PTP (fragment): TERM_ADE02 - Experimental evidence at protein level: Swiss-Prot protein existence level 1. Protein covalently bound to the viral DNA that acts as a primer for viral genomic replication by DNA strand displacement. Assembles on the viral origin of replication in an initiation complex with viral polymerase, DBP, host NFIA and host POU2F1/OCT1. During initiation, the polymerase covalently couples the first dCTP with Ser- 580 of pTP. The terminal protein stimulates the template activity over 20 fold compared to protein-free templates. Neo-synthesized viral genomes are linked to two preterminal prot
    966..1055    +  intron         chimeric intron (fragment): chimera between introns from adenovirus and immunoglobulin heavy chain genes
   1074..1120    +  CDS            IgH signal sequence (fragment): signal sequence from the mouse immunoglobulin heavy chain variable region
   4881..5441    +  CDS            Cd4 (fragment): CD4_RAT - Experimental evidence at protein level: Swiss-Prot protein existence level 1. Integral membrane glycoprotein that plays an essential role in the immune response and serves multiple functions in responses against both external and internal offenses. In T-cells, functions primarily as a coreceptor for MHC class II molecule:peptide complex. The antigens presented by class II peptides are derived from extracellular proteins while class I peptides are derived from cytosolic proteins. Interacts simultaneously with the T-cell receptor (TCR) and the MHC class II presented by antigen presenti
   5601..5656    +  polyA_signal   β-globin poly(A) signal: rabbit β-globin polyadenylation signal (Gil and Proudfoot, 1987)
   6170..7851    -  rep_origin     oriP (fragment): Epstein-Barr virus oriP replication origin (Yates et al., 2000)
   7978..8082    +  promoter       AmpR promoter: bla
   8083..8943    +  CDS            AmpR: β-lactamase; bla; confers resistance to ampicillin, carbenicillin, and related antibiotics
   9114..9702    +  rep_origin     ori: high-copy-number ColE1/pMB1/pBR322/pUC origin of replication
   9885..9977    +  CDS            lacI (fragment): lac repressor; lacI; The lac repressor binds to the lac operator to inhibit transcription in E. coli. This inhibition can be relieved by adding lactose or isopropyl-β-D-thiogalactopyranoside (IPTG).
   9990..10011   +  protein_bind   CAP binding site: CAP binding activates transcription in the presence of cAMP. E. coli catabolite activator protein
  10026..10056   +  promoter       lac promoter: promoter for the E. coli lac operon
  10064..10080   +  protein_bind   lac operator: The lac repressor binds to the lac operator to inhibit transcription in E. coli. This inhibition can be relieved by adding lactose or isopropyl-β-D-thiogalactopyranoside (IPTG). lac repressor encoded by lacI
  10150..10166   +  promoter       tet promoter (fragment): E. coli promoter for tetracycline efflux protein gene
  10176..10201   -  CDS            bla(M) (fragment): β-lactamase lacking the signal sequence; bla(M); allows cytosolic expression of β-lactamase
>Addgene plasmid #107666 | BMR1_03g04695-bio-His | addgene full sequence | sequence record 211170 | Addgene NGS Result
CATGTTGACATTGATTATTGACTAGTTATTAATAGTAATCAATTACGGGGTCATTAGTTCATAGCCCATA
TATGGAGTTCCGCGTTACATAACTTACGGTAAATGGCCCGCCTGGCTGACCGCCCAACGACCCCCGCCCA
TTGACGTCAATAATGACGTATGTTCCCATAGTAACGCCAATAGGGACTTTCCATTGACGTCAATGGGTGG
AGTATTTACGGTAAACTGCCCACTTGGCAGTACATCAAGTGTATCATATGCCAAGTCCGCCCCCTATTGA
CGTCAATGACGGTAAATGGCCCGCCTGGCATTATGCCCAGTACATGACCTTACGGGACTTTCCTACTTGG
CAGTACATCTACGTATTAGTCATCGCTATTACCATGGTGATGCGGTTTTGGCAGTACACCAATGGGCGTG
GATAGCGGTTTGACTCACGGGGATTTCCAAGTCTCCACCCCATTGACGTCAATGGGAGTTTGTTTTGGCA
CCAAAATCAACGGGACTTTCCAAAATGTCGTAATAACCCCGCCCCGTTGACGCAAATGGGCGGTAGGCGT
GTACGGTGGGAGGTCTATATAAGCAGAGCTCGTTTAGTGAACCGTCAGATCCTCACTCTCTTCCGCATCG
CTGTCTGCGAGGGCCAGCTGTTGGGCTCGCGGTTGAGGACAAACTCTTCGCGGTCTTTCCAGTACTCTTG
GATCGGAAACCCGTCGGCCTCCGAACGGTACTCCGCCACCGAGGGACCTGAGCGAGTCCGCATCGACCGG
ATCGGAAAACCTCTCGAGAAAGGCGTCTAACCAGTCACAGTCGCAAGGTAGGCTGAGCACCGTGGCGGGC
GGCAGCGGGTGGCGGTCGGGGTTGTTTCTGGCGGAGGTGCTGCTGATGATGTAATTAAAGTAGGCGGTCT
TGAGACGGCGGATGGTCGAGGTGAGGTGTGGCAGGCTTGAGATCCAGCTGTTGGGGTGAGTACTCCCTCT
CAAAAGCGGGCATTACTTCTGCGCTAAGATTGTCAGTTTCCAAAAACGAGGAGGATTTGATATTCACCTG
GCCCGATCTGGCCATACACTTGAGTGACAATGACATCCACTTTGCCTTTCTCTCCACAGGTGTCCACTCC
CAGGTCCAAGTTTGCCACCATGGAGTTTCAGACCCAGGTACTCATGTCCCTGCTGCTCTGCATGTCTGGT
GCGGCCGCCGACGATAGCGGCAATAGCGCCCCTCAGACCCCCCCTGAGACAAGCAGCCCCATCAACGGCG
TGATCGGCGACGAGAACAACGGCCTGGAACACCTGAGCAGCAGCGGCCTGGAAGTGGACGACAACCTGCC
CGAGCTGCTGAAAACCAGCCCCTTCAGCGGCCAGAACAGCGACGTGCAGAGCGCCAGCACCCCCGTGGAA
CCTACCACCCCCGTGCACAGCAACGACCAGAGCAACCCCATCACCAACAAGGTGGACACCAACTCCAACG
ACCACACCGACATCAAGAACGAGGGCAGCAGCCACCGGACCAGCAGCAACAATGCCGCCGTGACCACCAA
CACCAACAACGAGATCCGGAACGGCGGAGGCCCCCTGGACCAGAACGAGGACAAGGCCGAGGACGAGGGC
GAGACAGATGCCGAGGGCAGAGGCTGGAACGAGCGGACCAAGAACAAGCCCACCTTCAACGCCGCCAACC
GGGACTTCGTGGACGATAATCTGCCTGAACTGCTCAAGACCTCCCCATTCTCCGGCCAGAACTCCGATGT
GCAGTCCGCCTCTACCCCCGTCGAGCCCACCACACCTGTGCACTCCAACGATCAGTCCAATCCCATTACC
AACAAAGTCGATACCAATAGCAATGACCACACAGATATTAAGAATGAGGGGTCCAGCCACCGCACCTCTT
CCAACAACGCCGCTGTCACAACAAATACCAACAATGAGATTAGGAATGGGGGCGGACCCCTCGATCAGAA
TGAAGATAAGGCCGAAGATGAGGGGGAAACCGACGCCGAGGGACGGGGCTGGAATGAGAGAACAAAGAAC
AAACCTACTTTTAATGCCGCCAACAGAGCCAGCCCCGACGGCATCGGCAAGATGAACATGGAAGAGAAGC
AGCTCGAGAACTTCATCAACGTGGCCAGCAACGCCCTGGAACTGGACATCAGCATCGGCCGGGACAACTT
CGCCACCAAGTTTCTGGCCCAGCACGTGAACATCTTCGGCGACCGGATCAGCGGCCTGAGCGCCGCCTAC
GTGGAAGGCTACAACAACCTGGCCAAGATCATGTACAACAGCCACAGCGTGCTGTTCGACCGGAAGTTCA
ACGGCGCCGTGATCAGCGACAACCTGATCGGCAATATCGCCGACTTCGGCAGCTACTTCCTGGAAATCAG
CCCCAACACCGCCCGGACCAACCGGGCCGACTACCTGAAGTCCGTGGTGCTGAGCAAGGTGCAGTACCTG
CTGAGCGCCGACTTCAGCACCACCGACAACATCCAGCGGCTGACCAACCTGGCCCTGGCTCTGGGCTATA
ACAACGTGAAAGAGAACAACCCCGGCAACAGCCAGCACAGCATCACCACCAGCCTGAGCACCGAGCTGTT
CTGGTCCTTCGGCAACAACATCTTCCTGTTCGGCCACCTGGCCACCCTGATGCTGGCCTACCTGGAAAGC
AACGCCTACTTCACCAGCGGCGCCACCCGGCCATTCTTCAGCTGGCAGACCCTGGTGTCCACCGGCGGCA
ACGAGAAGTTCGACAAGCTGGACAGCATGTGCGGCGTGATCCGGGGCAGCAAGTACAGCCGGAAGAACAA
TGGCTTCATCAAGCCCCACTACAAGCGGCTGCGGAGAAAGACCCTGCTGGAAGGCGAGCCCCGGCTGCTG
TGCAGCATGCTGGAAGAGGCCCTGGACACCGTGGACAAGGCCATCAAGTTCAAGGGCGAGGAACTGAACA
GCCAGGGCGCCAACATCGAGAACAGCGTGTCCAACGACATCAACAGCAAGAGACTGCAGGCCAAGCTGTG
CTCCAACCTGAACGACGCCCTGATCAATGTGGCCTGCGACTTCAGAAGCAGCAAGCTGGATAAGCACAAC
AAGAAGCTGAGAGAGGCCTTCGACCTGCTGCTGGCCTGCGGCAACCTGAACACCGGCAAGAAAGAGGCCT
TCCCCGAGTACCTGCGGCTGATCAGCAACCCCTTCGAGTACGGCGACATCTTCAGCATGACCATGTGGTG
GGACCCCAGAGAGTTCGACGGCAAGCAGGGCTGGGTGGAAATCTATAAGAAGCTGCGGAAGAACATCATG
AAGCCCGAGCTGAAGAACGTGGACATGCAGCTGAAGTACGACAGCGCCATCAGCTACTACAAGCAGCTGA
AAGAGAGCGAAACCTACCCCAAGAAGAACATCCCCTGGGCCAGACTGTACCTGTACATGAGCGTGATCAT
GAGCCGGTCCAACGCCATGAGCTGGGCCGAGGATGCCCTGCGGAGCTTCAGCAACCTGTACCGGATGAAG
CCCAGCCTGGTCATGCGGGGCGAGGGCCTGGAAACCCTGCTGAACTACTGCGCCCCTGACCCCGTGGCCC
TGAGCCATATCTTTCTGTACCACTTCCTGACCAAGAAGGACGCCGGCAAGGACCTGGAAAAGGACCTGCG
GCGGCTGGAAAAGGGCACCCTGCTGAGCCGGATCGTGAACAGCGCCAGCATCTTCATCCCCAACAAGCTG
AAGAAATTCCTGAAGATGGGCGCCAGGGGCTTCTTCAACAAGAAACTGAACACCCTGCGGGCCAAGTCCA
CCCTGCTGCGGCTGTTCCCCAAGAACCTGCTGCACAGCGCCCTGGGCGCCATCGAGTTCACCACCCACAG
CCTGGCCACACTGCAGATCAGCAAGAACATGGATATGTGGGAGAGCCTGGCCCAGACCAAGAATCTGGAC
GCTGGCGGCTTCCCCGGCGAGATCGACAGCCTGTTCAACCATTGGAGCGAGAGCGGCGGCTACTCCGGCT
ACATCACCGGCAAGCTGGAAAACGGCGACGACCTGACCGGCGACGATATCAAGAAGATGAATATCAAGGC
CCCCATCAACAACGATGCCCTGAACTGGCAGAAGTACATCAACAAGAAGATCAGCGAGCACTTCGGCAAG
TTTCTGAACCTGCCCTTCATCCAGGCCAGCGGCAGCCAGAAGAACTACATCTACCAGCTCGTGCGGGACA
GCAAGGCCAACCTGGACGACAATCTGGAACAGACCGTGTTCTTCGGCAAGGTGCTGCCCCCTGGCAAGAC
CAACAATGTGATCAAAAAGCTGAAGCGGATCGCCGACAGCTTCACCTCCATGCTGCTGCGGAGCAGCGCC
AGACCCGTGGATCATGCCGTGTGGGTCGGAGTGAAGATCAACGTGCCCATCGTGATCCACATCACCAAGA
AACTGTACATGATCCAGCGGGACATGCCCAGAAAAGAGGCCTGGAACCTGGAATCCGCCTTCCTGGACCT
GCTGCAGGACCTGGTCATCATGGTCACCAACCCTGGCAAGCGGAGCCCCATCGGCTTCGAGACAATCGGC
GGCAACCCCGGCCTGCCCGAGATCAGCATCAGATACCCCCACATGAGCATCGAGGAACGGAAGATCGAGT
TCCAGCACAGCCAGTGCGCCGACCACTGCATCAGCATCTGGCGGAGCCTGATCGCCTTCACCCTGAATAC
CCTGAACAACCCTGCCGCCATCAAGCAGTTCGAGAAGTCCCTGTCCAGCAACTCCGCCCTGAACGACATG
AGCAAGCCCGAGTACATCAATAGCTTCAAGTACATCCTGAAGGGCGACTCCGTGCTGCATATGTACGACA
ACATGCTGCCTCGGAAAGTGAAGAGAGAGATCAAGGCCCTGAAGTACGGTGGCGCGCCGTCGACCTCCAT
CACGGCCTATAAGAGTGAGGGGGAGTCAGCGGAGTTCTCCTTCCCACTCAACCTTGGAGAGGAAAGCCTG
CAGGGAGAGTTGAGATGGAAGGCAGAGAAGGCTCCTTCTTCCCAGTCCTGGATCACCTTCTCCCTAAAGA
ACCAAAAGGTGTCTGTGCAGAAGTCTACTAGCAACCCCAAGTTCCAGCTGTCCGAAACGCTCCCACTCAC
CCTTCAGATACCCCAGGTCTCCCTTCAGTTTGCTGGTTCTGGCAACCTGACCCTGACTCTGGACAGAGGG
ATACTGTATCAGGAAGTGAACCTGGTGGTGATGAAAGTGACTCAGCCCGACAGCAACACTTTGACCTGTG
AGGTGATGGGACCCACCTCACCCAAGATGAGACTGATCTTGAAGCAGGAGAATCAGGAGGCCAGGGTCTC
CAGGCAGGAGAAAGTGATTCAAGTGCAGGCCCCTGAAGCAGGGGTGTGGCAATGTCTACTGAGTGAAGGT
GAAGAGGTCAAGATGGACTCCAAGATCCAGGTTTTATCCAAAGGGTTGAATTCCGGCAGCCTGCACCACA
TCCTGGACGCCCAGAAGATGCTGTGGAACCACAGGGACAGGAACCTGCCTCCTCTGGCCCCTCTGGGCCC
CCACCACCATCACCACCATTGAGTCTAGACACGTGATTAATTAAGGATCCCCCGACCTCGACCTCTGGCT
AATAAAGGAAATTTATTTTCATTGCAATAGTGTGTTGGAATTTTTTGTGTCTCTCACTCGGAAGGACATA
TGGGAGGGCAAATCATTTGGTCGAGATCCCTCGGAGATCTCTAGCTAGAGGATCGATCCCCGCCCCGGAC
GAACTAAACCTGACTACGACATCTCTGCCCCTTCTTCGCGGGGCAGTGCATGTAATCCCTTCAGTTGGTT
GGTACAACTTGCCAACTGGGCCCTGTTCCACATGTGACACGGGGGGGGACCAAACACAAAGGGGTTCTCT
GACTGTAGTTGACATCCTTATAAATGGATGTGCACATTTGCCAACACTGAGTGGCTTTCATCCTGGAGCA
GACTTTGCAGTCTGTGGACTGCAACACAACATTGCCTTTATGTGTAACTCTTGGCTGAAGCTCTTACACC
AATGCTGGGGGACATGTACCTCCCAGGGGCCCAGGAAGACTACGGGAGGCTACACCAACGTCAATCAGAG
GGGCCTGTGTAGCTACCGATAAGCGGACCCTCAAGAGGGCATTAGCAATAGTGTTTATAAGGCCCCCTTG
TTAACCCTAAACGGGTAGCATATGCTTCCCGGGTAGTAGTATATACTATCCAGACTAACCCTAATTCAAT
AGCATATGTTACCCAACGGGAAGCATATGCTATCGAATTAGGGTTAGTAAAAGGGTCCTAAGGAACAGCG
ATATCTCCCACCCCATGAGCTGTCACGGTTTTATTTACATGGGGTCAGGATTCCACGAGGGTAGTGAACC
ATTTTAGTCACAAGGGCAGTGGCTGAAGATCAAGGAGCGGGCAGTGAACTCTCCTGAATCTTCGCCTGCT
TCTTCATTCTCCTTCGTTTAGCTAATAGAATAACTGCTGAGTTGTGAACAGTAAGGTGTATGTGAGGTGC
TCGAAAACAAGGTTTCAGGTGACGCCCCCAGAATAAAATTTGGACGGGGGGTTCAGTGGTGGCATTGTGC
TATGACACCAATATAACCCTCACAAACCCCTTGGGCAATAAATACTAGTGTAGGAATGAAACATTCTGAA
TATCTTTAACAATAGAAATCCATGGGGTGGGGACAAGCCGTAAAGACTGGATGTCCATCTCACACGAATT
TATGGCTATGGGCAACACATAATCCTAGTGCAATATGATACTGGGGTTATTAAGATGTGTCCCAGGCAGG
GACCAAGACAGGTGAACCATGTTGTTACACTCTATTTGTAACAAGGGGAAAGAGAGTGGACGCCGACAGC
AGCGGACTCCACTGGTTGTCTCTAACACCCCCGAAAATTAAACGGGGCTCCACGCCAATGGGGCCCATAA
ACAAAGACAAGTGGCCACTCTTTTTTTTGAAATTGTGGAGTGGGGGCACGCGTCAGCCCCCACACGCCGC
CCTGCGGTTTTGGACTGTAAAATAAGGGTGTAATAACTTGGCTGATTGTAACCCCGCTAACCACTGCGGT
CAAACCACTTGCCCACAAAACCACTAATGGCACCCCGGGGAATACCTGCATAAGTAGGTGGGCGGGCCAA
GATAGGGGCGCGATTGCTGCGATCTGGAGGACAAATTACACACACTTGCGCCTGAGCGCCAAGCACAGGG
TTGTTGGTCCTCATATTCACGAGGTCGCTGAGAGCACGGTGGGCTAATGTTGCCATGGGTAGCATATACT
ACCCAAATATCTGGATAGCATATGCTATCCTAATCTATATCTGGGTAGCATAGGCTATCCTAATCTATAT
CTGGGTAGCATATGCTATCCTAATCTATATCTGGGTAGTATATGCTATCCTAATTTATATCTGGGTAGCA
TAGGCTATCCTAATCTATATCTGGGTAGCATATGCTATCCTAATCTATATCTGGGTAGTATATGCTATCC
TAATCTGTATCCGGGTAGCATATGCTATCCTAATAGAGATTAGGGTAGTATATGCTATCCTAATTTATAT
CTGGGTAGCATATACTACCCAAATATCTGGATAGCATATGCTATCCTAATCTATATCTGGGTAGCATATG
CTATCCTAATCTATATCTGGGTAGCATAGGCTATCCTAATCTATATCTGGGTAGCATATGCTATCCTAAT
CTATATCTGGGTAGTATATGCTATCCTAATTTATATCTGGGTAGCATAGGCTATCCTAATCTATATCTGG
GTAGCATATGCTATCCTAATCTATATCTGGGTAGTATATGCTATCCTAATCTGTATCCGGGTAGCATATG
CTATCCTCATGATAAGCTGTCAAACATGAGAATTTTCTTGAAGACGAAAGGGCCTCGTGATACGCCTATT
TTTATAGGTTAATGTCATGATAATAATGGTTTCTTAGACGTCAGGTGGCACTTTTCGGGGAAATGTGCGC
GGAACCCCTATTTGTTTATTTTTCTAAATACATTCAAATATGTATCCGCTCATGAGACAATAACCCTGAT
AAATGCTTCAATAATATTGAAAAAGGAAGAGTATGAGTATTCAACATTTCCGTGTCGCCCTTATTCCCTT
TTTTGCGGCATTTTGCCTTCCTGTTTTTGCTCACCCAGAAACGCTGGTGAAAGTAAAAGATGCTGAAGAT
CAGTTGGGTGCACGAGTGGGTTACATCGAACTGGATCTCAACAGCGGTAAGATCCTTGAGAGTTTTCGCC
CCGAAGAACGTTTTCCAATGATGAGCACTTTTAAAGTTCTGCTATGTGGCGCGGTATTATCCCGTGTTGA
CGCCGGGCAAGAGCAACTCGGTCGCCGCATACACTATTCTCAGAATGACTTGGTTGAGTACTCACCAGTC
ACAGAAAAGCATCTTACGGATGGCATGACAGTAAGAGAATTATGCAGTGCTGCCATAACCATGAGTGATA
ACACTGCGGCCAACTTACTTCTGACAACGATCGGAGGACCGAAGGAGCTAACCGCTTTTTTGCACAACAT
GGGGGATCATGTAACTCGCCTTGATCGTTGGGAACCGGAGCTGAATGAAGCCATACCAAACGACGAGCGT
GACACCACGATGCCTGCAGCAATGGCAACAACGTTGCGCAAACTATTAACTGGCGAACTACTTACTCTAG
CTTCCCGGCAACAATTAATAGACTGGATGGAGGCGGATAAAGTTGCAGGACCACTTCTGCGCTCGGCCCT
TCCGGCTGGCTGGTTTATTGCTGATAAATCTGGAGCCGGTGAGCGTGGGTCTCGCGGTATCATTGCAGCA
CTGGGGCCAGATGGTAAGCCCTCCCGTATCGTAGTTATCTACACGACGGGGAGTCAGGCAACTATGGATG
AACGAAATAGACAGATCGCTGAGATAGGTGCCTCACTGATTAAGCATTGGTAACTGTCAGACCAAGTTTA
CTCATATATACTTTAGATTGATTTAAAACTTCATTTTTAATTTAAAAGGATCTAGGTGAAGATCCTTTTT
GATAATCTCATGACCAAAATCCCTTAACGTGAGTTTTCGTTCCACTGAGCGTCAGACCCCGTAGAAAAGA
TCAAAGGATCTTCTTGAGATCCTTTTTTTCTGCGCGTAATCTGCTGCTTGCAAACAAAAAAACCACCGCT
ACCAGCGGTGGTTTGTTTGCCGGATCAAGAGCTACCAACTCTTTTTCCGAAGGTAACTGGCTTCAGCAGA
GCGCAGATACCAAATACTGTTCTTCTAGTGTAGCCGTAGTTAGGCCACCACTTCAAGAACTCTGTAGCAC
CGCCTACATACCTCGCTCTGCTAATCCTGTTACCAGTGGCTGCTGCCAGTGGCGATAAGTCGTGTCTTAC
CGGGTTGGACTCAAGACGATAGTTACCGGATAAGGCGCAGCGGTCGGGCTGAACGGGGGGTTCGTGCACA
CAGCCCAGCTTGGAGCGAACGACCTACACCGAACTGAGATACCTACAGCGTGAGCTATGAGAAAGCGCCA
CGCTTCCCGAAGGGAGAAAGGCGGACAGGTATCCGGTAAGCGGCAGGGTCGGAACAGGAGAGCGCACGAG
GGAGCTTCCAGGGGGAAACGCCTGGTATCTTTATAGTCCTGTCGGGTTTCGCCACCTCTGACTTGAGCGT
CGATTTTTGTGATGCTCGTCAGGGGGGCGGAGCCTATGGAAAAACGCCAGCAACGCGGCCTTTTTACGGT
TCCTGGCCTTTTGCTGGCCTTTTGCTCACATGTTCTTTCCTGCGTTATCCCCTGATTCTGTGGATAACCG
TATTACCGCCTTTGAGTGAGCTGATACCGCTCGCCGCAGCCGAACGACCGAGCGCAGCGAGTCAGTGAGC
GAGGAAGCGGAAGAGCGCCCAATACGCAAACCGCCTCTCCCCGCGCGTTGGCCGATTCATTAATGCAGCT
GGCACGACAGGTTTCCCGACTGGAAAGCGGGCAGTGAGCGCAACGCAATTAATGTGAGTTAGCTCACTCA
TTAGGCACCCCAGGCTTTACACTTTATGCTTCCGGCTCGTATGTTGTGTGGAATTGTGAGCGGATAACAA
TTTCACACAGGAAACAGCTATGACCATGATTACGCCAAGCTCTAGCTAGAGGTCGACCAATTCTCATGTT
TGACAGCTTATCATCGCAGATCCGGGCAACGTTGTTGCCATTGCTGCAGGCGCAGAACTGGTAGGTATGG
AAGATCTATACATTGAATCAATATTGGCAATTAGCCATATTAGTCATTGGTTATATAGCATAAATCAATA
TTGGCTATTGGCCATTGCATACGTTGTATCTATATCATAATATGTACATTTATATTGGCTCATGTCCAAT
ATGACCGC
